>Addgene plasmid #63653 | pCfB2792 | depositor full sequence | sequence record 148938 | pCfB2792 sequence 6605 bps
CATTCATCCGCTCTAACCGAAAAGGAAGGAGTTAGACAACCTGAAGTCTAGGTCCCTATTTATTTTTTTA
TAGTTATGTTAGTATTAAGAACGTTATTTATATTTCAAATTTTTCTTTTTTTTCTGTACAGACGCGTGTA
CGCATGTAACATTATACTGAAAACCTTGCTTGAGAAGGTTTTGGGACGCTCGAAGATCGCGTCAGCTGAA
GCTTCGTACGCTGCAGGTCGACAACCCTTAATATAACTTCGTATAATGTATGCTATACGAAGTTATTAGG
TCTAGAGATCCCAATACAACAGATCACGTGATCTTTTTGTAAGATGAAGTTGAAGTAGTGTTGCACCGTG
CCAATGCAGGTGGCTATTAGATTAAATATGTGATTTGTTCTATTAAGTTTCCTGTATAATTACAAATGAA
TAACGAAATGAGACAAAGAAGAGAACCAATTTTTACAAGCATGGGGAGCGCTGATTCTCTTTTGGTACGC
TTCCCATCCAGCATTTCTGTATCTTTCACCTTCAACCTTAGGATCTCTACCCTTGGCGAAAAGTCCTCTG
CCAACAATGATGATATCTGATCCACCACTTACAACTTCGTCGACGGTTCTGTACTGCTGACCCAATGCAT
CGCCTTTGTCGTCTAAACCTACACCTGGGGTCATGATTAGCCAATCAAACCCTTCTTCTCTTCCTCCCAT
ATCGTTCTGAGCAATGAACCCAATAACGAAATCTTTATCACTCTTTGCAATATCAACGGTACCCTTAGTA
TATTCACCGTGTGCTAGAGAACCCTTGGAAGATAATTCAGCAAGCATCAATAATCCCCTTGGTTCTTTGG
TGACCTCTTGCGCACCTTGTTTCAAGCCAGCAACAATACCAGCACCAGTAACCCCGTGGGCGTTGGTGAT
ATCAGACCATTCTGCGATACGGTAAACGCCCGATGTATATTGTAATTTGACTGTGTTACCGATATCGGCG
AATTTTCTGTCCTCAAATATCAAGAACTTGTATTTCTCTGCCAATGCTTTCAATGGAACGACAGTACCCT
CATAACTGAAATCATCCAAGATATCAACGTGTGTTTTCAAAAGGCAAATGTATGGACCCAACGTTTCAAC
AAGTTTCAATAGCTCATCAGTCGAACGAACGTCAAGAGAAGCACACAAATTGGTTTTCTTTTCATCCATT
AAACGTAAAAGTTTCGATGCAACCGGACTTGCATGAGTCTCAGCTCTACTGGTATATGATTTTGTGGACA
TGGTGCAACTAATTGACGGGAGTGTATTGACGCTGGCGTACTGGCTTTCACAAAATGGCCCAATCACAAC
CACATCTTAGATAGTTGAAATGACTTTAGATAACATCAATTGAGATGAGCTTAATCATGTCAAAGCTAAA
AGTGTCACCATGAACGACAATTCTTAAGCAAATCACGTGATATAGATCCACGAATAACCACCATTTGATG
CTCGAGGCAAGTAATGTGTGTAAAAAAATGCGTTACCACCATCCAATGCAGACCGATCTTCTACCCAGAA
TCACATATATTTATGTACCGAGTACCTTTTTTCTATCTTCCAATTGCTTCTCCCATATGATTGTCTCCGT
AAGCTCGAAATTTCTAAGTTGGATTTTAATCTTCACGCAGGATGACAGTTCGATGAGCTTCTGAGGAGTG
TTTAGAACATAATCAGTTTATCCATGGTCTATCTCTTCTTGTCGCTTTTTCTCCTCGATAGAACCTAAAT
AAAACGAGCTCTCGAGAACCCTTAATATAACTTCGTATAATGTATGCTATACGAAGTTATTAGGTGATAT
CAGATCCACTAGTGGCCTATGCACCCAATTCGCCCTATAGTGAGTCGTATTACGCGCGCTCACTGGCCGT
CGTTTTACAACGTCGTGACTGGGAAAACCCTGGCGTTACCCCTGCAGGACAGACGTCATTAGTGCTGAGG
CATTAATTGATCAGATTCCGCGCTTCCACCACTTAGTATGATTCATATTTTATATAATATATAAGATAAG
TAACATTCCGTGAATTAATCTGATAAACTGTTTTGACAACTGGTTACTTCCCTAAGACTGTTTATATTAG
GATTGTCAAGACACTCCGGTATTACTCGAGCCCGTAATACAACAAGATCTGCGGCCGCACTCAGACCTGA
AGTGAAGTTCCTATACTTTCTAGAGAATAGGAACTTCTATAGTGAGTCGAATAAGGGCGACACAAAATTT
ATTCTAAATGCATAATAAATACTGATAACATCTTATAGTTTGTATTATATTTTGTATTATCGTTGACATG
TATAATTTTGATATCAAAAACTGATTTTCCCTTTATTATTTTCGAGATTTATTTTCTTAATTCTCTTTAA
CAAACTAGAAATATTGTATATACAAAAAATCATAAATAATAGATGAATAGTTTAATTATAGGTGTTCATC
AATCGAAAAAGCAACGTATCTTATTTAAAGTGCGTTGCTTTTTTCTCATTTATAAGGTTAAATAATTCTC
ATATATCAAGCAAAGTGACAGGCGCCCTTAAATATTCTGACAAATGCTCTTTCCCTAAACTCCCCCCATA
AAAAAACCCGCCGAAGCGGGTTTTTACGTTATTTGCGGATTAACGATTACTCGTTATCAGAACCGCCCAG
GGGGCCCGAGCTTAAGACTGGCCGTCGTTTTACAACACAGAAAGAGTTTGTAGAAACGCAAAAAGGCCAT
CCGTCAGGGGCCTTCTGCTTAGTTTGATGCCTGGCAGTTCCCTACTCTCGCCTTCCGCTTCCTCGCTCAC
TGACTCGCTGCGCTCGGTCGTTCGGCTGCGGCGAGCGGTATCAGCTCACTCAAAGGCGGTAATACGGTTA
TCCACAGAATCAGGGGATAACGCAGGAAAGAACATGTGAGCAAAAGGCCAGCAAAAGGCCAGGAACCGTA
AAAAGGCCGCGTTGCTGGCGTTTTTCCATAGGCTCCGCCCCCCTGACGAGCATCACAAAAATCGACGCTC
AAGTCAGAGGTGGCGAAACCCGACAGGACTATAAAGATACCAGGCGTTTCCCCCTGGAAGCTCCCTCGTG
CGCTCTCCTGTTCCGACCCTGCCGCTTACCGGATACCTGTCCGCCTTTCTCCCTTCGGGAAGCGTGGCGC
TTTCTCATAGCTCACGCTGTAGGTATCTCAGTTCGGTGTAGGTCGTTCGCTCCAAGCTGGGCTGTGTGCA
CGAACCCCCCGTTCAGCCCGACCGCTGCGCCTTATCCGGTAACTATCGTCTTGAGTCCAACCCGGTAAGA
CACGACTTATCGCCACTGGCAGCAGCCACTGGTAACAGGATTAGCAGAGCGAGGTATGTAGGCGGTGCTA
CAGAGTTCTTGAAGTGGTGGGCTAACTACGGCTACACTAGAAGAACAGTATTTGGTATCTGCGCTCTGCT
GAAGCCAGTTACCTTCGGAAAAAGAGTTGGTAGCTCTTGATCCGGCAAACAAACCACCGCTGGTAGCGGT
GGTTTTTTTGTTTGCAAGCAGCAGATTACGCGCAGAAAAAAAGGATCTCAAGAAGATCCTTTGATCTTTT
CTACGGGGTCTGACGCTCAGTGGAACGACGCGCGCGTAACTCACGTTAAGGGATTTTGGTCATGAGCTTG
CGCCGTCCCGTCAAGTCAGCGTAATGCTCTGCTTTTACCAATGCTTAATCAGTGAGGCACCTATCTCAGC
GATCTGTCTATTTCGTTCATCCATAGTTGCCTGACTCCCCGTCGTGTAGATAACTACGATACGGGAGGGC
TTACCATCTGGCCCCAGCGCTGCGATGATACCGCGAGAACCACGCTCACCGGCTCCGGATTTATCAGCAA
TAAACCAGCCAGCCGGAAGGGCCGAGCGCAGAAGTGGTCCTGCAACTTTATCCGCCTCCATCCAGTCTAT
TAATTGTTGCCGGGAAGCTAGAGTAAGTAGTTCGCCAGTTAATAGTTTGCGCAACGTTGTTGCCATCGCT
ACAGGCATCGTGGTGTCACGCTCGTCGTTTGGTATGGCTTCATTCAGCTCCGGTTCCCAACGATCAAGGC
GAGTTACATGATCCCCCATGTTGTGCAAAAAAGCGGTTAGCTCCTTCGGTCCTCCGATCGTTGTCAGAAG
TAAGTTGGCCGCAGTGTTATCACTCATGGTTATGGCAGCACTGCATAATTCTCTTACTGTCATGCCATCC
GTAAGATGCTTTTCTGTGACTGGTGAGTACTCAACCAAGTCATTCTGAGAATAGTGTATGCGGCGACCGA
GTTGCTCTTGCCCGGCGTCAATACGGGATAATACCGCGCCACATAGCAGAACTTTAAAAGTGCTCATCAT
TGGAAAACGTTCTTCGGGGCGAAAACTCTCAAGGATCTTACCGCTGTTGAGATCCAGTTCGATGTAACCC
ACTCGTGCACCCAACTGATCTTCAGCATCTTTTACTTTCACCAGCGTTTCTGGGTGAGCAAAAACAGGAA
GGCAAAATGCCGCAAAAAAGGGAATAAGGGCGACACGGAAATGTTGAATACTCATATTCTTCCTTTTTCA
ATATTATTGAAGCATTTATCAGGGTTATTGTCTCATGAGCGGATACATATTTGAATGTATTTAGAAAAAT
AAACAAATAGGGGTCAGTGTTACAACCAATTAACCAATTCTGAACATTATCGCGAGCCCATTTATACCTG
AATATGGCTCATAACACCCCTTGTTTGCCTGGCGGCAGTAGCGCGGTGGTCCCACCTGACCCCATGCCGA
ACTCAGAAGTGAAACGCCGTAGCGCCGATGGTAGTGTGGGGACTCCCCATGCGAGAGTAGGGAACTGCCA
GGCATCAAATAAAACGAAAGGCTCAGTCGAAAGACTGGGCCTTTCGCCCGGGCTAATTATGGGGTGTCGC
CCTTATTCGACTCTATAGTGAAGTTCCTATTCTCTAGAAAGTATAGGAACTTCTGAAGTGGGGATTTAAA
GTCGGTGTCCGCGCTGAGGGTTTAATGGCGCGCCGCGGCCGCCCGCGGTGTTGTATCTCAAAATGAGATA
TGTCAGTATGACAATACGTCATCCTGAACGTTCATAAAACACATATGAAACAACCTTATAACAAAACGAA
CAACATGAGACAAAACCCGTCCTTCCCTAGCTGAACTACCCAAAAGTATAAATGCCTGAACAATTAGTTT
AGATCCGAGCTAGCATTAAGTCCTCAGCGAGCACGCTGCTTCATGGAATGCGTGCGATGAGCGACCTCAT
GCTATACCTGAGAAAGCAACCTGACCTACAGGAAAGAGTTACTCAAGAATAAGAATTTTCGTTTTAAAAC
CTAAGAGTCACTTTAAAATTTGTATACACTTATTTTTTTTATAACTTATTTAATAATAAAAATCATAAAT
CATAAGAAATTCGCTTATTTAGAAGTGTCAACAACGTATCTACCAACGGAATGCGTGCGATGCACACACC
ATAGCTTCAAAATGTTTCTACTCCTTTTTTACTCTTCCAGATTTTCTCGGACTCCGCGCATCGCCGTACC
ACTTCAAAACACCCAAGCACAGCATACTAAATTTCCCCTCTTTCTTCCTCTAGGGTGTCGTTAATTACCC
GTACTAAAGGTTTGGAAAAGAAAAAAGAGACCGCCTCGTTTCTTTTTCTTCGTCGAAAAAGGCAATAAAA
ATTTTTATCACGTTTCTTTTTCTTGAAAATTTTTTTTTTTGATTTTTTTCTCTTTCGATGACCTCCCATT
GATATTTAAGTTAATAAACGGTCTTCAATTTCTCAAGTTTCAGTTTCATTTTTCTTGTTCTATTACAACT
TTTTTTACTTCTTGCTCATTAGAAAGAAAGCATAGCAATCTAATCTAAGTTTTAATTACAAATCTGTCAT
ATGAGCAAAGGAGAAGAACTTTTCACTGGAGTTGTCCCAATTCTTGTTGAATTAGATGGTGATGTTAATG
GGCACAAATTTTCTGTCAGAGGAGAGGGTGAAGGTGATGCTACAATCGGAAAACTCACCCTTAAATTTAT
TTGCACTACTGGAAAACTACCTGTTCCATGGCCAACACTTGTCACTACTCTGACCTATGGTGTTCAATGC
TTTTCCCGTTATCCGGATCACATGAAAAGGCATGACTTTTTCAAGAGTGCCATGCCCGAAGGTTATGTAC
AGGAACGCACTATATCTTTCAAAGATGACGGGAAATACAAGACGCGTGCTGTAGTCAAGTTTGAAGGTGA
TACCCTTGTTAATCGTATCGAGTTAAAGGGTACTGATTTTAAAGAAGATGGAAACATTCTCGGACACAAA
CTCGAGTACAACTTTAACTCACACAATGTATACATCACGGCAGACAAACAAAAGAATGGAATCAAAGCTA
ACTTCACAGTTCGCCACAACGTTGAAGATGGTTCCGTTCAACTAGCAGACCATTATCAACAAAATACTCC
AATTGGCGATGGCCCTGTCCTTTTACCAGACAACCATTACCTGTCGACACAAACTGTCCTTTCGAAAGAT
CCCAACGAAAAGCGTGACCACATGGTCCTTCATGAGTACGTAAATGCTGCTGGGATTACACATGGCATGG
ATGAGCTCTACAAATGAATCGCGTG
Features (pLannotate 1.2.2; 19 found; start..end, strand, type, name):
      6..195     +  terminator     CYC1 terminator: S. cerevisiae CYC1; transcription terminator for CYC1
    243..276     -  protein_bind   loxP: Cre-mediated recombination occurs in the 8-bp core sequence (GCATACAT). Cre recombinase
    476..1261    -  CDS            URA3: PYRF_YEAST - Experimental evidence at protein level: Swiss-Prot protein existence level 1. From Saccharomyces cerevisiae (strain ATCC 204508 / S288c) (Baker's yeast).
   1777..1810    -  protein_bind   loxP: Cre-mediated recombination occurs in the 8-bp core sequence (GCATACAT). Cre recombinase
   1854..1872    -  promoter       T7 promoter: promoter for bacteriophage T7 RNA polymerase
   1880..1931    +  CDS            lacZα (fragment): LacZα fragment of β-galactosidase; lacZ fragment
   2174..2207    -  protein_bind   FRT (minimal): supports FLP-mediated excision but not integration (Turan and Bode, 2011) FLP recombinase from the Saccharomyces cerevisiae 2μ plasmid
   2677..2696    +  CDS            lacZα (fragment): LacZα fragment of β-galactosidase; lacZ fragment
   2721..2738    -  terminator     rrnB T2 terminator (fragment): transcription terminator T2 from the E. coli rrnB gene
   2963..3551    -  rep_origin     ori: high-copy-number ColE1/pMB1/pBR322/pUC origin of replication
   3675..4535    -  CDS            AmpR: β-lactamase; bla; confers resistance to ampicillin, carbenicillin, and related antibiotics
   4538..4634    -  promoter       AmpR promoter (fragment): bla
   4664..4688    -  CDS            KanR (fragment): aminoglycoside phosphotransferase; aph(3')-Ia; confers resistance to kanamycin
   4717..4832    +  ncRNA          5S rRNA: Accession: RF00001 - 5S ribosomal RNA
   4836..4876    +  terminator     rrnB T1 terminator (fragment): transcription terminator T1 from the E. coli rrnB gene
   4920..4953    +  protein_bind   FRT (minimal): supports FLP-mediated excision but not integration (Turan and Bode, 2011) FLP recombinase from the Saccharomyces cerevisiae 2μ plasmid
   5239..5404    -  terminator     ADH1 terminator: S. cerevisiae ADH1; transcription terminator for the S. cerevisiae alcohol dehydrogenase 1 (ADH1) gene
   5460..5859    +  promoter       TEF1 promoter: S. cerevisiae TEF1; promoter for EF-1α
   5881..6594    +  CDS            superfolder GFP: GFP variant that folds robustly even when fused to poorly folded proteins (Pédelacq et al., 2006)
