[The description below was written by a language model from this plasmid's Addgene catalogue record and pLannotate feature annotations shown in this document.]
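Description:
pCfB2792 is a yeast integrative expression vector from the EasyCloneMulti set, designed for simultaneous, multi-copy insertion into the Saccharomyces cerevisiae genome at loci that share homology with a Ty3 consensus sequence. It has no yeast replication origin in the recorded features. Instead, 5' and 3' consensus Ty3 homology arms flank the yeast cassette and direct recombination into the dispersed Ty3-related elements. In E. coli the plasmid is maintained through a high-copy pUC-type origin and selected with ampicillin via the β-lactamase gene. Small backbone remnants (lacZα and KanR fragments, rrnB terminator pieces, a T7 promoter and two minimal FRT sites) are also annotated but have no stated role.

The yeast selection marker is Kluyveromyces lactis URA3 with its own promoter and terminator. The depositor's feature list shows it fused to a degradation tag, which would be expected to destabilise the marker protein and so favour clones carrying many integrated copies, although the record does not spell this out. The marker is bracketed by loxP sites, so Cre recombinase can excise it after integration and allow URA3 to be reused. The payload is a GFP reporter, identified by automated annotation as superfolder GFP, driven by the strong constitutive TEF1 promoter. On the circular map the CYC1 terminator lies just downstream of it. An ADH1 terminator sits in the opposite orientation next to the promoter, consistent with a bidirectional cloning site. Fluorescence provides a readout of integration copy number and expression level.

The catalogue lists a total size of 7460 bp, whereas the deposited sequence is 6605 nt. The depositor's coordinates are also slightly offset from the automated annotation. The record does not explain these differences.
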