Addgene plasmid #63653: pCfB2792
Purpose: pCfB2792 is a vector for multiple integrations at sites sharing homology with Ty3Cons. The selective marker is Kl.URA3. Additionally it contains a PTEF1-GFP as reporter.
Depositing lab: Irina Borodina & Jerome Maury. Depositing organization: Danmarks Tekniske Universitet. Publication: EasyCloneMulti: A Set of Vectors for Simultaneous and Multiple Genomic Integrations in Saccharomyces cerevisiae. Maury J, Germann SM, Baallal Jacobsen SA, Jensen NB, Kildegaard KR, Herrgard MJ, Schneider K, Koza A, Forster J, Nielsen J, Borodina I. PLoS One. 2016 Mar 2;11(3):e0150394. doi: 10.1371/journal.pone.0150394. eCollection 2016. PONE-D-15-45506 PubMed 26934490.
Backbone
  Vector backbone: see publication
  Total vector size (bp): 7460
  Vector type: Yeast Expression, Cre/Lox
  Selectable markers: URA3
Growth in bacteria
  Bacterial resistance: Ampicillin, 100 μg/mL
  Growth temperature: 37°C
  Growth strain: DH5alpha
  Copy number: Unknown
Gene/Insert
  Gene/Insert name: GFP
  Promoter: TEF1 promoter
  Cloning method: Unknown
  Sequencing primers: 5′ TEF-seq
Terms and licenses: Academic/Nonprofit Terms; Industry Terms: Not Available to Industry
Depositor comments: Please see previous FEMS Yeast Research paper for more details: http://femsyr.oxfordjournals.org/content/14/2/238 Feature list: T CYC1 6..195 loxP 243..302 T K.l. URA3 303..425 Degradation tag 426..476 K.l. URA3 477..1277 P K.l. URA3 1278..1776 loxP 1793..1826 Consensus Ty3 3' 1966..2166 pUC ori 2947..3590 AmpR 3693..4551 Consensus Ty3 5' 4995..5228 T ADH1 5255..5449 P TEF1 5468..5887 GFP 5897..6613
How to cite: pCfB2792 was a gift from Irina Borodina & Jerome Maury (Addgene plasmid # 63653 ; http://n2t.net/addgene:63653 ; RRID:Addgene_63653)
