>Addgene plasmid #63653 | pCfB2792 | addgene partial sequence | sequence record 148935 | L4440 5'-AGCGAGTCAGTGAGCGAG-3'
TGCCAGGCATCAAACTAAGCAGAAGGCCCCTGACGGATGGCCTTTTTGCGTTTCTACAAACTCTTTCTGT
GTTGTAAAACGACGGCCAGTCTTAAGCTCGGGCCCCCTGGGCGGTTCTGATAACGAGTAATCGTTAATCC
GCAAATAACGTAAAAACCCGCTTCGGCGGGTTTTTTTATGGGGGGAGTTTAGGGAAAGAGCATTTGTCAG
AATATTTAAGGGCGCCTGTCACTTTGCTTGATATATGAGAATTATTTAACCTTATAAATGAGAAAAAAGC
AACGCACTTTAAATAAGATACGTTGCTTTTTCGATTGATGAACACCTATAATTAAACTATTCATCTATTA
TTTATGATTTTTTGTATATACAATATTTCTAGTTTGTTAAAGAGAATTAAGAAAATAAATCTCGAAAATA
ATAAAGGGAAAATCAGTTTTTGATATCAAAATTATACATGTCAACGATAATACAAAATATAATACAAACT
ATAAGATGTTATCAGTATTTATTATGCATTTAGAATAAATTTTGTGTCGCCCTTATTCGACTCACTATAG
AAGTTCCTATTCTCTAGAAAGTATAGGAACTTCACTTCAGGTCTGAGTGCGGCCGCAGATCTTGTTGTAT
TACGGGCTCGAGTAATACCGGAGTGTCTTGACAATCCTAATATAAACAGTCTTAGGGAAGTAACCAGTTG
TCAAAACAGTTTATCAGATTAATTCACGGAATGTTACTTATCTTATATATTATATAAAATATGAATCATA
CTAAGTGGTGGAAGCGCGGAATCTGATCAATTAATGCCTCAGCACTAATGACGTCTGTCCTGCAGGGGTA
ACGCCAGGGTTTTCCCAGTCACGACGTTGTAAAACGACGGCCAGTGAGCGCGCGTAATACGACTCACTAT
AGGGCGAATTGGGTGCATAGGCCACTAGTGGATCTGATATCACCTAATAACTTCGTATAGCATACATT
