>Addgene plasmid #63653 | pCfB2792 | addgene partial sequence | sequence record 148936 | TEF_seq 5'-ggtcttcaatttctcaagtttc-3'
TTTTACTTCTTGCTCATTAGAAAGAAAGCATAGCAATCTAATCTAAGTTTTAATTACAAATCTGTCATAA
AACAATGAGCAAAGGAGAAGAACTTTTCACTGGAGTTGTCCCAATTCTTGTTGAATTAGATGGTGATGTT
AATGGGCACAAATTTTCTGTCAGAGGAGAGGGTGAAGGTGATGCTACAATCGGAAAACTCACCCTTAAAT
TTATTTGCACTACTGGAAAACTACCTGTTCCATGGCCAACACTTGTCACTACTCTGACCTATGGTGTTCA
ATGCTTTTCCCGTTATCCGGATCACATGAAAAGGCATGACTTTTTCAAGAGTGCCATGCCCGAAGGTTAT
GTACAGGAACGCACTATATCTTTCAAAGATGACGGGAAATACAAGACGCGTGCTGTAGTCAAGTTTGAAG
GTGATACCCTTGTTAATCGTATCGAGTTAAAGGGTACTGATTTTAAAGAAGATGGAAACATTCTCGGACA
CAAACTCGAGTACAACTTTAACTCACACAATGTATACATCACGGCAGACAAACAAAAGAATGGAATCAAA
GCTAACTTCACAGTTCGCCACAACGTTGAAGATGGTTCCGTTCAACTAGCAGACCATTATCAACAAAATA
CTCCAATTGGCGATGGCCCTGTCCTTTTACCAGACAACCATTACCTGTCGACACAAACTGTCCTTTCGAA
AGATCCCAACGAAAAGCGTGACCACATGGTCCTTCATGAGTACGTAAATGCTGCTGGGATTACACATGGC
ATGGATGAGCTCTACAAATGAATCGCGTGCATTCATCCGCTCTAACCGAAAAGGAAGGAGTTAGACAACC
TGAAGTCTAGGTCCCTATTTATTTTTTTATAGTTATGTTAGTATTAAGAACGTTATTTATATTTCAAATT
TTTCTTTTTTTTCTGTACAGACGCGTGTACGCATGTAACATTATACTGAAAACCTTGCTTGAGAAGGTTT
TGGGACGCTCGAAGATCGCGTCAGCTGAAGCTTCGTACGCTGCAGGTCGACAACCCTTAATATAACT
