>Addgene plasmid #63653 | pCfB2792 | addgene partial sequence | sequence record 148937 | Mombaerts-819 5'-GAGAAGCGCGATCACATGGTCCT-3'
GATTACACATGGCATGGATGAGCTCTACAAATGAATCGCGTGCATTCATCCGCTCTAACCGAAAAGGAAG
GAGTTAGACAACCTGAAGTCTAGGTCCCTATTTATTTTTTTATAGTTATGTTAGTATTAAGAACGTTATT
TATATTTCAAATTTTTCTTTTTTTTCTGTACAGACGCGTGTACGCATGTAACATTATACTGAAAACCTTG
CTTGAGAAGGTTTTGGGACGCTCGAAGATCGCGTCAGCTGAAGCTTCGTACGCTGCAGGTCGACAACCCT
TAATATAACTTCGTATAATGTATGCTATACGAAGTTATTAGGTCTAGAGATCCCAATACAACAGATCACG
TGATCTTTTTGTAAGATGAAGTTGAAGTAGTGTTGCACCGTGCCAATGCAGGTGGCTATTAGATTAAATA
TGTGATTTGTTCTATTAAGTTTCCTGTATAATTACAAATGAATAACGAAATGAGACAAAGAAGAGAACCA
ATTTTTACAAGCATGGGGAGCGCTGATTCTCTTTTGGTACGCTTCCCATCCAGCATTTCTGTATCTTTCA
CCTTCAACCTTAGGATCTCTACCCTTGGCGAAAAGTCCTCTGCCAACAATGATGATATCTGATCCACCAC
TTACAACTTCGTCGACGGTTCTGTACTGCTGACCCAATGCATCGCCTTTGTCGTCTAAACCTACACCTGG
GGTCATGATTAGCCAATCAAACCCTTCTTCTCTTCCTCCCATATCGTTCTGAGCAATGAACCCAATAACG
AAATCTTTATCACTCTTTGCAATATCAACGGTACCCTTAGTATATTCACCGTGTGCTAGAGAACCCTTGG
AAGATAATTCAGCAAGCATCAATAATCCCCTTGGTTCTTTGGTGACCTCTTGCGCACCTTGTTTCAAGCC
AGCAACAATACCAGCACCAGTAACCCCGTGGGCGTTGGTGATATCAGACCATTCTGCGATACGGTAAACG
CCCGATGTATATTG
